Addgene plasmid #248671: pCDNA5-FRT/TO-3XFLAG-miniTurbo-NLS-VHL54:213
Purpose: To generate inducible Flp-In cells expressing Nterm tagged miniTurbo deltaVHL for ProtacID.
Depositing lab: Cheryl Arrowsmith. Depositing organization: University Health Network. Publication: Characterization of PROTAC specificity and endogenous protein interactomes using ProtacID. Shrestha S, Maitland MER, Jing L, Duan S, Nie DY, St-Germain J, Kanaris M, Barsyte-Lovejoy D, Arrowsmith CH, Raught B. Nat Commun. 2025 Aug 29;16(1):8089. doi: 10.1038/s41467-025-63357-7. PubMed 40883309.
Backbone
  Vector backbone: pcDNA5/FRT
  Backbone size w/o insert (bp): 5100
  Vector type: Mammalian Expression
  Selectable markers: Hygromycin
Growth in bacteria
  Bacterial resistance: Ampicillin, 100 μg/mL
  Growth temperature: 37°C
  Growth strain: DH5alpha
  Copy number: High Copy
Gene/Insert
  Gene/Insert name: VHL(54-213)
  Species: H. sapiens (human)
  Insert size (bp): 480
  Entrez Gene: VHL (a.k.a. HRCA1, RCA1, VHL1, pVHL)
  Tag / fusion protein: FLAG-miniTurbo-NLS (N terminal on insert)
  Cloning method: Other
Terms and licenses: Academic/Nonprofit Terms; Industry Terms: Not Available to Industry
Depositor comments: In-fusion cloning
How to cite: pCDNA5-FRT/TO-3XFLAG-miniTurbo-NLS-VHL54:213 was a gift from Cheryl Arrowsmith (Addgene plasmid # 248671 ; http://n2t.net/addgene:248671 ; RRID:Addgene_248671)
