[The description below was written by a language model from this plasmid's Addgene catalogue record and pLannotate feature annotations shown in this document.]
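Description:
pCDNA5-FRT/TO-3XFLAG-miniTurbo-NLS-VHL54:213 is a mammalian expression plasmid built on the pcDNA5/FRT backbone, designed for Flp recombinase-mediated integration into Flp-In host cell lines. In bacteria it is maintained at high copy through a ColE1/pUC-type origin and selected with ampicillin (AmpR under its own bla promoter). A partial f1 ori and remnants of lac regulatory sequence are also annotated. The mammalian selection module is an FRT site placed directly upstream of a hygromycin resistance coding sequence followed by an SV40 poly(A) signal. No complete promoter is annotated upstream of HygR, only a short SV40 promoter fragment. This matches the usual Flp-In design, in which hygromycin resistance is gained only after correct recombination at the genomic FRT locus supplies a promoter.

The expression cassette uses the CMV enhancer and promoter followed by two short tet operator matches (annotated as PLtetO-1 fragments). This gives the "TO" arrangement, in which transcription is repressed in Tet repressor-expressing cells and induced with tetracycline or doxycycline. It drives a fusion of an N-terminal 3XFLAG tag, the engineered biotin ligase miniTurbo, a nuclear localisation signal (named in the record but not separately annotated) and human VHL residues 54–213, terminated by the bGH poly(A) signal. The annotation tool labels the VHL segment by homology to the rat protein, but the catalogue lists the insert as human.

The stated purpose is to generate inducible stable cell lines expressing this truncated VHL bait for ProtacID, a proximity-biotinylation approach for profiling PROTAC specificity and interactomes. The depositor and sequencing-derived records differ by 10 nt, located between the CMV promoter and the tet operators, and otherwise carry the same annotated features.
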