Features (pLannotate 1.2.2; 23 found; start..end, strand, type, name):
     28..80      -  misc_feature   bom (fragment): basis of mobility region from pBR322
    235..614     +  enhancer       CMV enhancer: human cytomegalovirus immediate early enhancer
    615..818     +  promoter       CMV promoter: human cytomegalovirus (CMV) immediate early promoter
    830..849     +  promoter       PLtetO-1 promoter (fragment): modified phage lambda PL promoter with tet operator sites (Lutz and Bujard, 1997)
    851..870     +  promoter       PLtetO-1 promoter (fragment): modified phage lambda PL promoter with tet operator sites (Lutz and Bujard, 1997)
    878..911     +  promoter       TRE3GV promoter (fragment): 3rd-generation Tet-responsive promoter that can be activated by binding of Tet-On® 3G, optimized for retroviral and lentiviral vectors
   1055..1075    +  CDS            FLAG (fragment): FLAG® epitope tag, followed by an enterokinase cleavage site
   1118..1888    +  CDS            miniTurbo: N-terminally truncated mutant of the E. coli biotin ligase BioID engineered for improved catalytic efficiency (Branon et al., 2018)
   1958..2428    +  CDS            Vhl (fragment) (sequence partly withheld): VHL_RAT - Experimental evidence at protein level: Swiss-Prot protein existence level 1. Involved in the ubiquitination and subsequent proteasomal degradation via the von Hippel-Lindau ubiquitination complex. Seems to act as a target recruitment subunit in the E3 ubiquitin ligase complex and recruits hydroxylated hypoxia-inducible factor (HIF) under normoxic conditions. Involved in transcriptional repression through interaction with HIF1A, HIF1AN and histone deacetylases. Ubiquitinates, in an oxygen-responsive manner, ADRB2 (By similarity). From Rattus norvegicus (Rat).
   2490..2714    +  polyA_signal   bGH poly(A) signal: bovine growth hormone polyadenylation signal
   2718..2739    +  promoter       SV40 promoter (fragment): SV40 enhancer and early promoter
   2760..2993    +  rep_origin     f1 ori (fragment) (sequence partly withheld): f1 bacteriophage origin of replication; arrow indicates direction of (+) strand synthesis
   2998..3045    +  protein_bind   FRT: FLP-mediated recombination occurs in the 8-bp core sequence TCTAGAAA (Turan and Bode, 2011). FLP recombinase from the Saccharomyces cerevisiae 2μ plasmid
   3053..4075    +  CDS            HygR: aminoglycoside phosphotransferase from E. coli; aph(4)-Ia; confers resistance to hygromycin
   4085..4210    +  CDS            ble (fragment): BLE_KLEPN - Experimental evidence at protein level: Swiss-Prot protein existence level 1. Binding protein with a strong affinity to the bleomycin family of antibiotics. Binds to CL990; an antimitotic-antibiotic compound. From Klebsiella pneumoniae.
   4205..4326    +  polyA_signal   SV40 poly(A) signal: SV40 polyadenylation signal
   4399..4415    -  protein_bind   lac operator: The lac repressor binds to the lac operator to inhibit transcription in E. coli. This inhibition can be relieved by adding lactose or isopropyl-β-D-thiogalactopyranoside (IPTG). lac repressor encoded by lacI
   4423..4453    -  promoter       lac promoter: promoter for the E. coli lac operon
   4468..4489    -  protein_bind   CAP binding site: CAP binding activates transcription in the presence of cAMP. E. coli catabolite activator protein
   4502..4594    -  CDS            lacI (fragment): lac repressor; lacI; The lac repressor binds to the lac operator to inhibit transcription in E. coli. This inhibition can be relieved by adding lactose or isopropyl-β-D-thiogalactopyranoside (IPTG).
   4777..5365    -  rep_origin     ori: high-copy-number ColE1/pMB1/pBR322/pUC origin of replication
   5536..6396    -  CDS            AmpR: β-lactamase; bla; confers resistance to ampicillin, carbenicillin, and related antibiotics
   6397..6501    -  promoter       AmpR promoter: bla
>Addgene plasmid #248671 | pCDNA5-FRT/TO-3XFLAG-miniTurbo-NLS-VHL54:213 | depositor full sequence | sequence record 490356 | Full Sequence
GACGGATCGGGAGATCTCCCGATCCCCTATGGTGCACTCTCAGTACAATCTGCTCTGATGCCGCATAGTT
AAGCCAGTATCTGCTCCCTGCTTGTGTGTTGGAGGTCGCTGAGTAGTGCGCGAGCAAAATTTAAGCTACA
ACAAGGCAAGGCTTGACCGACAATTGCATGAAGAATCTGCTTAGGGTTAGGCGTTTTGCGCTGCTTCGCG
ATGTACGGGCCAGATATACGCGTTGACATTGATTATTGACTAGTTATTAATAGTAATCAATTACGGGGTC
ATTAGTTCATAGCCCATATATGGAGTTCCGCGTTACATAACTTACGGTAAATGGCCCGCCTGGCTGACCG
CCCAACGACCCCCGCCCATTGACGTCAATAATGACGTATGTTCCCATAGTAACGCCAATAGGGACTTTCC
ATTGACGTCAATGGGTGGAGTATTTACGGTAAACTGCCCACTTGGCAGTACATCAAGTGTATCATATGCC
AAGTACGCCCCCTATTGACGTCAATGACGGTAAATGGCCCGCCTGGCATTATGCCCAGTACATGACCTTA
TGGGACTTTCCTACTTGGCAGTACATCTACGTATTAGTCATCGCTATTACCATGGTGATGCGGTTTTGGC
AGTACATCAATGGGCGTGGATAGCGGTTTGACTCACGGGGATTTCCAAGTCTCCACCCCATTGACGTCAA
TGGGAGTTTGTTTTGGCACCAAAATCAACGGGACTTTCCAAAATGTCGTAACAACTCCGCCCCATTGACG
CAAATGGGCGGTAGGCGTGTACGGTGGGAGGTCTATATAAGCAGAGCTCTCCCTAGCTCTCCCTATCAGT
GATAGAGATCTCCCTATCAGTGATAGAGATCGTCGACGAGCTCGTTTAGTGAACCGTCAGATCGCCTGGA
GACGCCATCCACGCTGTTTTGACCTCCATAGAAGACACCGGGACCGATCCAGCCTCCGGACTCTAGCGTT
TAAACTTAAGCTTGGTACCCGCCACCATGGACTACAAGGACCACGACGGTGACTACAAGGACCACGACAT
CGACTACAAGGACGACGACGACAAGGGGGGAGGGGGAGGATCTGGGGGAGGGGGAGGATCTATGGCGATC
CCGCTGCTGAACGCTAAACAGATTCTGGGACAGCTGGACGGCGGGAGCGTGGCAGTCCTGCCTGTGGTCG
ACTCCACCAATCAGTACCTGCTGGATCGAATCGGCGAGCTGAAGAGTGGGGATGCTTGCATTGCAGAATA
TCAGCAGGCAGGGAGAGGAAGCAGAGGGAGGAAATGGTTCTCTCCTTTTGGAGCTAACCTGTACCTGAGT
ATGTTTTGGCGCCTGAAGCGGGGACCAGCAGCAATCGGCCTGGGCCCGGTCATCGGAATTGTCATGGCAG
AAGCGCTGCGAAAGCTGGGAGCAGACAAGGTGCGAGTCAAATGGCCCAATGACCTGTATCTGCAGGATAG
AAAGCTGGCAGGCATCCTGGTGGAGCTGGCCGGAATAACAGGCGATGCTGCACAGATCGTCATTGGCGCC
GGGATTAACGTGGCTATGAGGCGCGTGGAGGAAAGCGTGGTCAATCAGGGCTGGATCACACTGCAGGAAG
CAGGGATTAACCTGGACAGGAATACTCTGGCCGCTATGCTGATCCGAGAGCTGCGGGCAGCCCTGGAACT
GTTCGAGCAGGAAGGCCTGGCTCCATATCTGTCACGGTGGGAGAAGCTGGATAACTTCATCAATAGACCC
GTGAAGCTGATCATTGGGGACAAAGAGATTTTCGGGATTAGCCGGGGGATTGATAAACAGGGAGCCCTGC
TGCTGGAACAGGACGGAGTTATCAAACCCTGGATGGGCGGAGAAATCAGTCTGCGGTCTGCCGAAAAGAT
GCATATGCCCAAGAAAAAACGCAAGGTGGAAGATCCTAAGAAAAAGCGGAAAGTGATGGAAGCGGGACGC
CCTCGTCCT
[423 nt withheld, positions 1970-2392]
CAGGAGCGTATTGCGCATCAGCGTATGGGAGACCAGATATCTGCGGCCGCCTAACTCGAGTCTAGAGGGC
CCGTTTAAACCCGCTGATCAGCCTCGACTGTGCCTTCTAGTTGCCAGCCATCTGTTGTTTGCCCCTCCCC
CGTGCCTTCCTTGACCCTGGAAGGTGCCACTCCCACTGTCCTTTCCTAATAAAATGAGGAAATTGCATCG
CATTGTCTGAGTAGGTGTCATTCTATTCTGGGGGGTGGGGTGGGGCAGGACAGCAAGGGGGAGGATTGGG
AAGACAATAGCAGGCATGCTGGGGATGCGGTGGGCTCTATGGCTTCTGAGGCGGAAAGAACCAGCTGGGG
CTCTAGGGGGTATCCCC
[124 nt withheld, positions 2760-2883]
C
[91 nt withheld, positions 2885-2975]
AGGGTGATGGTTCACGTACCTAGAAGTTCCTATTCCGAAGTTCCTATTCTCTAGAAAGTATAGGAACTTC
CTTGGCCAAAAAGCCTGAACTCACCGCGACGTCTGTCGAGAAGTTTCTGATCGAAAAGTTCGACAGCGTC
TCCGACCTGATGCAGCTCTCGGAGGGCGAAGAATCTCGTGCTTTCAGCTTCGATGTAGGAGGGCGTGGAT
ATGTCCTGCGGGTAAATAGCTGCGCCGATGGTTTCTACAAAGATCGTTATGTTTATCGGCACTTTGCATC
GGCCGCGCTCCCGATTCCGGAAGTGCTTGACATTGGGGAATTCAGCGAGAGCCTGACCTATTGCATCTCC
CGCCGTGCACAGGGTGTCACGTTGCAAGACCTGCCTGAAACCGAACTGCCCGCTGTTCTGCAGCCGGTCG
CGGAGGCCATGGATGCGATCGCTGCGGCCGATCTTAGCCAGACGAGCGGGTTCGGCCCATTCGGACCGCA
AGGAATCGGTCAATACACTACATGGCGTGATTTCATATGCGCGATTGCTGATCCCCATGTGTATCACTGG
CAAACTGTGATGGACGACACCGTCAGTGCGTCCGTCGCGCAGGCTCTCGATGAGCTGATGCTTTGGGCCG
AGGACTGCCCCGAAGTCCGGCACCTCGTGCACGCGGATTTCGGCTCCAACAATGTCCTGACGGACAATGG
CCGCATAACAGCGGTCATTGACTGGAGCGAGGCGATGTTCGGGGATTCCCAATACGAGGTCGCCAACATC
TTCTTCTGGAGGCCGTGGTTGGCTTGTATGGAGCAGCAGACGCGCTACTTCGAGCGGAGGCATCCGGAGC
TTGCAGGATCGCCGCGGCTCCGGGCGTATATGCTCCGCATTGGTCTTGACCAACTCTATCAGAGCTTGGT
TGACGGCAATTTCGATGATGCAGCTTGGGCGCAGGGTCGATGCGACGCAATCGTCCGATCCGGAGCCGGG
ACTGTCGGGCGTACACAAATCGCCCGCAGAAGCGCGGCCGTCTGGACCGATGGCTGTGTAGAAGTACTCG
CCGATAGTGGAAACCGACGCCCCAGCACTCGTCCGAGGGCAAAGGAATAGCACGTACTACGAGATTTCGA
TTCCACCGCCGCCTTCTATGAAAGGTTGGGCTTCGGAATCGTTTTCCGGGACGCCGGCTGGATGATCCTC
CAGCGCGGGGATCTCATGCTGGAGTTCTTCGCCCACCCCAACTTGTTTATTGCAGCTTATAATGGTTACA
AATAAAGCAATAGCATCACAAATTTCACAAATAAAGCATTTTTTTCACTGCATTCTAGTTGTGGTTTGTC
CAAACTCATCAATGTATCTTATCATGTCTGTATACCGTCGACCTCTAGCTAGAGCTTGGCGTAATCATGG
TCATAGCTGTTTCCTGTGTGAAATTGTTATCCGCTCACAATTCCACACAACATACGAGCCGGAAGCATAA
AGTGTAAAGCCTGGGGTGCCTAATGAGTGAGCTAACTCACATTAATTGCGTTGCGCTCACTGCCCGCTTT
CCAGTCGGGAAACCTGTCGTGCCAGCTGCATTAATGAATCGGCCAACGCGCGGGGAGAGGCGGTTTGCGT
ATTGGGCGCTCTTCCGCTTCCTCGCTCACTGACTCGCTGCGCTCGGTCGTTCGGCTGCGGCGAGCGGTAT
CAGCTCACTCAAAGGCGGTAATACGGTTATCCACAGAATCAGGGGATAACGCAGGAAAGAACATGTGAGC
AAAAGGCCAGCAAAAGGCCAGGAACCGTAAAAAGGCCGCGTTGCTGGCGTTTTTCCATAGGCTCCGCCCC
CCTGACGAGCATCACAAAAATCGACGCTCAAGTCAGAGGTGGCGAAACCCGACAGGACTATAAAGATACC
AGGCGTTTCCCCCTGGAAGCTCCCTCGTGCGCTCTCCTGTTCCGACCCTGCCGCTTACCGGATACCTGTC
CGCCTTTCTCCCTTCGGGAAGCGTGGCGCTTTCTCATAGCTCACGCTGTAGGTATCTCAGTTCGGTGTAG
GTCGTTCGCTCCAAGCTGGGCTGTGTGCACGAACCCCCCGTTCAGCCCGACCGCTGCGCCTTATCCGGTA
ACTATCGTCTTGAGTCCAACCCGGTAAGACACGACTTATCGCCACTGGCAGCAGCCACTGGTAACAGGAT
TAGCAGAGCGAGGTATGTAGGCGGTGCTACAGAGTTCTTGAAGTGGTGGCCTAACTACGGCTACACTAGA
AGAACAGTATTTGGTATCTGCGCTCTGCTGAAGCCAGTTACCTTCGGAAAAAGAGTTGGTAGCTCTTGAT
CCGGCAAACAAACCACCGCTGGTAGCGGTGGTTTTTTTGTTTGCAAGCAGCAGATTACGCGCAGAAAAAA
AGGATCTCAAGAAGATCCTTTGATCTTTTCTACGGGGTCTGACGCTCAGTGGAACGAAAACTCACGTTAA
GGGATTTTGGTCATGAGATTATCAAAAAGGATCTTCACCTAGATCCTTTTAAATTAAAAATGAAGTTTTA
AATCAATCTAAAGTATATATGAGTAAACTTGGTCTGACAGTTACCAATGCTTAATCAGTGAGGCACCTAT
CTCAGCGATCTGTCTATTTCGTTCATCCATAGTTGCCTGACTCCCCGTCGTGTAGATAACTACGATACGG
GAGGGCTTACCATCTGGCCCCAGTGCTGCAATGATACCGCGAGACCCACGCTCACCGGCTCCAGATTTAT
CAGCAATAAACCAGCCAGCCGGAAGGGCCGAGCGCAGAAGTGGTCCTGCAACTTTATCCGCCTCCATCCA
GTCTATTAATTGTTGCCGGGAAGCTAGAGTAAGTAGTTCGCCAGTTAATAGTTTGCGCAACGTTGTTGCC
ATTGCTACAGGCATCGTGGTGTCACGCTCGTCGTTTGGTATGGCTTCATTCAGCTCCGGTTCCCAACGAT
CAAGGCGAGTTACATGATCCCCCATGTTGTGCAAAAAAGCGGTTAGCTCCTTCGGTCCTCCGATCGTTGT
CAGAAGTAAGTTGGCCGCAGTGTTATCACTCATGGTTATGGCAGCACTGCATAATTCTCTTACTGTCATG
CCATCCGTAAGATGCTTTTCTGTGACTGGTGAGTACTCAACCAAGTCATTCTGAGAATAGTGTATGCGGC
GACCGAGTTGCTCTTGCCCGGCGTCAATACGGGATAATACCGCGCCACATAGCAGAACTTTAAAAGTGCT
CATCATTGGAAAACGTTCTTCGGGGCGAAAACTCTCAAGGATCTTACCGCTGTTGAGATCCAGTTCGATG
TAACCCACTCGTGCACCCAACTGATCTTCAGCATCTTTTACTTTCACCAGCGTTTCTGGGTGAGCAAAAA
CAGGAAGGCAAAATGCCGCAAAAAAGGGAATAAGGGCGACACGGAAATGTTGAATACTCATACTCTTCCT
TTTTCAATATTATTGAAGCATTTATCAGGGTTATTGTCTCATGAGCGGATACATATTTGAATGTATTTAG
AAAAATAAACAAATAGGGGTTCCGCGCACATTTCCCCGAAAAGTGCCACCTGACGTC
