Features (pLannotate 1.2.2; 23 found; start..end, strand, type, name):
     28..80      -  misc_feature   bom (fragment): basis of mobility region from pBR322
    235..614     +  enhancer       CMV enhancer: human cytomegalovirus immediate early enhancer
    615..818     +  promoter       CMV promoter: human cytomegalovirus (CMV) immediate early promoter
    820..839     +  promoter       PLtetO-1 promoter (fragment): modified phage lambda PL promoter with tet operator sites (Lutz and Bujard, 1997)
    841..860     +  promoter       PLtetO-1 promoter (fragment): modified phage lambda PL promoter with tet operator sites (Lutz and Bujard, 1997)
    868..901     +  promoter       TRE3GV promoter (fragment): 3rd-generation Tet-responsive promoter that can be activated by binding of Tet-On® 3G, optimized for retroviral and lentiviral vectors
   1045..1065    +  CDS            FLAG (fragment): FLAG® epitope tag, followed by an enterokinase cleavage site
   1108..1878    +  CDS            miniTurbo: N-terminally truncated mutant of the E. coli biotin ligase BioID engineered for improved catalytic efficiency (Branon et al., 2018)
   1948..2418    +  CDS            Vhl (fragment) (sequence partly withheld): VHL_RAT - Experimental evidence at protein level: Swiss-Prot protein existence level 1. Involved in the ubiquitination and subsequent proteasomal degradation via the von Hippel-Lindau ubiquitination complex. Seems to act as a target recruitment subunit in the E3 ubiquitin ligase complex and recruits hydroxylated hypoxia-inducible factor (HIF) under normoxic conditions. Involved in transcriptional repression through interaction with HIF1A, HIF1AN and histone deacetylases. Ubiquitinates, in an oxygen-responsive manner, ADRB2 (By similarity). From Rattus norvegicus (Rat).
   2480..2704    +  polyA_signal   bGH poly(A) signal: bovine growth hormone polyadenylation signal
   2708..2729    +  promoter       SV40 promoter (fragment): SV40 enhancer and early promoter
   2750..2983    +  rep_origin     f1 ori (fragment) (sequence partly withheld): f1 bacteriophage origin of replication; arrow indicates direction of (+) strand synthesis
   2988..3035    +  protein_bind   FRT: FLP-mediated recombination occurs in the 8-bp core sequence TCTAGAAA (Turan and Bode, 2011). FLP recombinase from the Saccharomyces cerevisiae 2μ plasmid
   3043..4065    +  CDS            HygR: aminoglycoside phosphotransferase from E. coli; aph(4)-Ia; confers resistance to hygromycin
   4075..4200    +  CDS            ble (fragment): BLE_KLEPN - Experimental evidence at protein level: Swiss-Prot protein existence level 1. Binding protein with a strong affinity to the bleomycin family of antibiotics. Binds to CL990; an antimitotic-antibiotic compound. From Klebsiella pneumoniae.
   4195..4316    +  polyA_signal   SV40 poly(A) signal: SV40 polyadenylation signal
   4389..4405    -  protein_bind   lac operator: The lac repressor binds to the lac operator to inhibit transcription in E. coli. This inhibition can be relieved by adding lactose or isopropyl-β-D-thiogalactopyranoside (IPTG). lac repressor encoded by lacI
   4413..4443    -  promoter       lac promoter: promoter for the E. coli lac operon
   4458..4479    -  protein_bind   CAP binding site: CAP binding activates transcription in the presence of cAMP. E. coli catabolite activator protein
   4492..4584    -  CDS            lacI (fragment): lac repressor; lacI; The lac repressor binds to the lac operator to inhibit transcription in E. coli. This inhibition can be relieved by adding lactose or isopropyl-β-D-thiogalactopyranoside (IPTG).
   4767..5355    -  rep_origin     ori: high-copy-number ColE1/pMB1/pBR322/pUC origin of replication
   5526..6386    -  CDS            AmpR: β-lactamase; bla; confers resistance to ampicillin, carbenicillin, and related antibiotics
   6387..6491    -  promoter       AmpR promoter: bla
>Addgene plasmid #248671 | pCDNA5-FRT/TO-3XFLAG-miniTurbo-NLS-VHL54:213 | addgene full sequence | sequence record 496497 | Addgene NGS Result
GACGGATCGGGAGATCTCCCGATCCCCTATGGTGCACTCTCAGTACAATCTGCTCTGATGCCGCATAGTT
AAGCCAGTATCTGCTCCCTGCTTGTGTGTTGGAGGTCGCTGAGTAGTGCGCGAGCAAAATTTAAGCTACA
ACAAGGCAAGGCTTGACCGACAATTGCATGAAGAATCTGCTTAGGGTTAGGCGTTTTGCGCTGCTTCGCG
ATGTACGGGCCAGATATACGCGTTGACATTGATTATTGACTAGTTATTAATAGTAATCAATTACGGGGTC
ATTAGTTCATAGCCCATATATGGAGTTCCGCGTTACATAACTTACGGTAAATGGCCCGCCTGGCTGACCG
CCCAACGACCCCCGCCCATTGACGTCAATAATGACGTATGTTCCCATAGTAACGCCAATAGGGACTTTCC
ATTGACGTCAATGGGTGGAGTATTTACGGTAAACTGCCCACTTGGCAGTACATCAAGTGTATCATATGCC
AAGTACGCCCCCTATTGACGTCAATGACGGTAAATGGCCCGCCTGGCATTATGCCCAGTACATGACCTTA
TGGGACTTTCCTACTTGGCAGTACATCTACGTATTAGTCATCGCTATTACCATGGTGATGCGGTTTTGGC
AGTACATCAATGGGCGTGGATAGCGGTTTGACTCACGGGGATTTCCAAGTCTCCACCCCATTGACGTCAA
TGGGAGTTTGTTTTGGCACCAAAATCAACGGGACTTTCCAAAATGTCGTAACAACTCCGCCCCATTGACG
CAAATGGGCGGTAGGCGTGTACGGTGGGAGGTCTATATAAGCAGAGCTCTCCCTATCAGTGATAGAGATC
TCCCTATCAGTGATAGAGATCGTCGACGAGCTCGTTTAGTGAACCGTCAGATCGCCTGGAGACGCCATCC
ACGCTGTTTTGACCTCCATAGAAGACACCGGGACCGATCCAGCCTCCGGACTCTAGCGTTTAAACTTAAG
CTTGGTACCCGCCACCATGGACTACAAGGACCACGACGGTGACTACAAGGACCACGACATCGACTACAAG
GACGACGACGACAAGGGGGGAGGGGGAGGATCTGGGGGAGGGGGAGGATCTATGGCGATCCCGCTGCTGA
ACGCTAAACAGATTCTGGGACAGCTGGACGGCGGGAGCGTGGCAGTCCTGCCTGTGGTCGACTCCACCAA
TCAGTACCTGCTGGATCGAATCGGCGAGCTGAAGAGTGGGGATGCTTGCATTGCAGAATATCAGCAGGCA
GGGAGAGGAAGCAGAGGGAGGAAATGGTTCTCTCCTTTTGGAGCTAACCTGTACCTGAGTATGTTTTGGC
GCCTGAAGCGGGGACCAGCAGCAATCGGCCTGGGCCCGGTCATCGGAATTGTCATGGCAGAAGCGCTGCG
AAAGCTGGGAGCAGACAAGGTGCGAGTCAAATGGCCCAATGACCTGTATCTGCAGGATAGAAAGCTGGCA
GGCATCCTGGTGGAGCTGGCCGGAATAACAGGCGATGCTGCACAGATCGTCATTGGCGCCGGGATTAACG
TGGCTATGAGGCGCGTGGAGGAAAGCGTGGTCAATCAGGGCTGGATCACACTGCAGGAAGCAGGGATTAA
CCTGGACAGGAATACTCTGGCCGCTATGCTGATCCGAGAGCTGCGGGCAGCCCTGGAACTGTTCGAGCAG
GAAGGCCTGGCTCCATATCTGTCACGGTGGGAGAAGCTGGATAACTTCATCAATAGACCCGTGAAGCTGA
TCATTGGGGACAAAGAGATTTTCGGGATTAGCCGGGGGATTGATAAACAGGGAGCCCTGCTGCTGGAACA
GGACGGAGTTATCAAACCCTGGATGGGCGGAGAAATCAGTCTGCGGTCTGCCGAAAAGATGCATATGCCC
AAGAAAAAACGCAAGGTGGAAGATCCTAAGAAAAAGCGGAAAGTGATGGAGGCCGGGCGGCCGCGGCCC
[423 nt withheld, positions 1960-2382]
CAGGAGCGCATTGCGCATCAGCGTATGGGAGACCAGATATCTGCGGCCGCCTAACTCGAGTCTAGAGGGC
CCGTTTAAACCCGCTGATCAGCCTCGACTGTGCCTTCTAGTTGCCAGCCATCTGTTGTTTGCCCCTCCCC
CGTGCCTTCCTTGACCCTGGAAGGTGCCACTCCCACTGTCCTTTCCTAATAAAATGAGGAAATTGCATCG
CATTGTCTGAGTAGGTGTCATTCTATTCTGGGGGGTGGGGTGGGGCAGGACAGCAAGGGGGAGGATTGGG
AAGACAATAGCAGGCATGCTGGGGATGCGGTGGGCTCTATGGCTTCTGAGGCGGAAAGAACCAGCTGGGG
CTCTAGGGGGTATCCCC
[124 nt withheld, positions 2750-2873]
C
[91 nt withheld, positions 2875-2965]
AGGGTGATGGTTCACGTACCTAGAAGTTCCTATTCCGAAGTTCCTATTCTCTAGAAAGTATAGGAACTTC
CTTGGCCAAAAAGCCTGAACTCACCGCGACGTCTGTCGAGAAGTTTCTGATCGAAAAGTTCGACAGCGTC
TCCGACCTGATGCAGCTCTCGGAGGGCGAAGAATCTCGTGCTTTCAGCTTCGATGTAGGAGGGCGTGGAT
ATGTCCTGCGGGTAAATAGCTGCGCCGATGGTTTCTACAAAGATCGTTATGTTTATCGGCACTTTGCATC
GGCCGCGCTCCCGATTCCGGAAGTGCTTGACATTGGGGAATTCAGCGAGAGCCTGACCTATTGCATCTCC
CGCCGTGCACAGGGTGTCACGTTGCAAGACCTGCCTGAAACCGAACTGCCCGCTGTTCTGCAGCCGGTCG
CGGAGGCCATGGATGCGATCGCTGCGGCCGATCTTAGCCAGACGAGCGGGTTCGGCCCATTCGGACCGCA
AGGAATCGGTCAATACACTACATGGCGTGATTTCATATGCGCGATTGCTGATCCCCATGTGTATCACTGG
CAAACTGTGATGGACGACACCGTCAGTGCGTCCGTCGCGCAGGCTCTCGATGAGCTGATGCTTTGGGCCG
AGGACTGCCCCGAAGTCCGGCACCTCGTGCACGCGGATTTCGGCTCCAACAATGTCCTGACGGACAATGG
CCGCATAACAGCGGTCATTGACTGGAGCGAGGCGATGTTCGGGGATTCCCAATACGAGGTCGCCAACATC
TTCTTCTGGAGGCCGTGGTTGGCTTGTATGGAGCAGCAGACGCGCTACTTCGAGCGGAGGCATCCGGAGC
TTGCAGGATCGCCGCGGCTCCGGGCGTATATGCTCCGCATTGGTCTTGACCAACTCTATCAGAGCTTGGT
TGACGGCAATTTCGATGATGCAGCTTGGGCGCAGGGTCGATGCGACGCAATCGTCCGATCCGGAGCCGGG
ACTGTCGGGCGTACACAAATCGCCCGCAGAAGCGCGGCCGTCTGGACCGATGGCTGTGTAGAAGTACTCG
CCGATAGTGGAAACCGACGCCCCAGCACTCGTCCGAGGGCAAAGGAATAGCACGTACTACGAGATTTCGA
TTCCACCGCCGCCTTCTATGAAAGGTTGGGCTTCGGAATCGTTTTCCGGGACGCCGGCTGGATGATCCTC
CAGCGCGGGGATCTCATGCTGGAGTTCTTCGCCCACCCCAACTTGTTTATTGCAGCTTATAATGGTTACA
AATAAAGCAATAGCATCACAAATTTCACAAATAAAGCATTTTTTTCACTGCATTCTAGTTGTGGTTTGTC
CAAACTCATCAATGTATCTTATCATGTCTGTATACCGTCGACCTCTAGCTAGAGCTTGGCGTAATCATGG
TCATAGCTGTTTCCTGTGTGAAATTGTTATCCGCTCACAATTCCACACAACATACGAGCCGGAAGCATAA
AGTGTAAAGCCTGGGGTGCCTAATGAGTGAGCTAACTCACATTAATTGCGTTGCGCTCACTGCCCGCTTT
CCAGTCGGGAAACCTGTCGTGCCAGCTGCATTAATGAATCGGCCAACGCGCGGGGAGAGGCGGTTTGCGT
ATTGGGCGCTCTTCCGCTTCCTCGCTCACTGACTCGCTGCGCTCGGTCGTTCGGCTGCGGCGAGCGGTAT
CAGCTCACTCAAAGGCGGTAATACGGTTATCCACAGAATCAGGGGATAACGCAGGAAAGAACATGTGAGC
AAAAGGCCAGCAAAAGGCCAGGAACCGTAAAAAGGCCGCGTTGCTGGCGTTTTTCCATAGGCTCCGCCCC
CCTGACGAGCATCACAAAAATCGACGCTCAAGTCAGAGGTGGCGAAACCCGACAGGACTATAAAGATACC
AGGCGTTTCCCCCTGGAAGCTCCCTCGTGCGCTCTCCTGTTCCGACCCTGCCGCTTACCGGATACCTGTC
CGCCTTTCTCCCTTCGGGAAGCGTGGCGCTTTCTCATAGCTCACGCTGTAGGTATCTCAGTTCGGTGTAG
GTCGTTCGCTCCAAGCTGGGCTGTGTGCACGAACCCCCCGTTCAGCCCGACCGCTGCGCCTTATCCGGTA
ACTATCGTCTTGAGTCCAACCCGGTAAGACACGACTTATCGCCACTGGCAGCAGCCACTGGTAACAGGAT
TAGCAGAGCGAGGTATGTAGGCGGTGCTACAGAGTTCTTGAAGTGGTGGCCTAACTACGGCTACACTAGA
AGAACAGTATTTGGTATCTGCGCTCTGCTGAAGCCAGTTACCTTCGGAAAAAGAGTTGGTAGCTCTTGAT
CCGGCAAACAAACCACCGCTGGTAGCGGTGGTTTTTTTGTTTGCAAGCAGCAGATTACGCGCAGAAAAAA
AGGATCTCAAGAAGATCCTTTGATCTTTTCTACGGGGTCTGACGCTCAGTGGAACGAAAACTCACGTTAA
GGGATTTTGGTCATGAGATTATCAAAAAGGATCTTCACCTAGATCCTTTTAAATTAAAAATGAAGTTTTA
AATCAATCTAAAGTATATATGAGTAAACTTGGTCTGACAGTTACCAATGCTTAATCAGTGAGGCACCTAT
CTCAGCGATCTGTCTATTTCGTTCATCCATAGTTGCCTGACTCCCCGTCGTGTAGATAACTACGATACGG
GAGGGCTTACCATCTGGCCCCAGTGCTGCAATGATACCGCGAGACCCACGCTCACCGGCTCCAGATTTAT
CAGCAATAAACCAGCCAGCCGGAAGGGCCGAGCGCAGAAGTGGTCCTGCAACTTTATCCGCCTCCATCCA
GTCTATTAATTGTTGCCGGGAAGCTAGAGTAAGTAGTTCGCCAGTTAATAGTTTGCGCAACGTTGTTGCC
ATTGCTACAGGCATCGTGGTGTCACGCTCGTCGTTTGGTATGGCTTCATTCAGCTCCGGTTCCCAACGAT
CAAGGCGAGTTACATGATCCCCCATGTTGTGCAAAAAAGCGGTTAGCTCCTTCGGTCCTCCGATCGTTGT
CAGAAGTAAGTTGGCCGCAGTGTTATCACTCATGGTTATGGCAGCACTGCATAATTCTCTTACTGTCATG
CCATCCGTAAGATGCTTTTCTGTGACTGGTGAGTACTCAACCAAGTCATTCTGAGAATAGTGTATGCGGC
GACCGAGTTGCTCTTGCCCGGCGTCAATACGGGATAATACCGCGCCACATAGCAGAACTTTAAAAGTGCT
CATCATTGGAAAACGTTCTTCGGGGCGAAAACTCTCAAGGATCTTACCGCTGTTGAGATCCAGTTCGATG
TAACCCACTCGTGCACCCAACTGATCTTCAGCATCTTTTACTTTCACCAGCGTTTCTGGGTGAGCAAAAA
CAGGAAGGCAAAATGCCGCAAAAAAGGGAATAAGGGCGACACGGAAATGTTGAATACTCATACTCTTCCT
TTTTCAATATTATTGAAGCATTTATCAGGGTTATTGTCTCATGAGCGGATACATATTTGAATGTATTTAG
AAAAATAAACAAATAGGGGTTCCGCGCACATTTCCCCGAAAAGTGCCACCTGACGTC
